>Addgene plasmid #118026 | pAAV-TRE-fDIO-GFP-IRES-tTA | addgene full sequence | sequence record 227787 | Addgene NGS Result
CCTGCAGGCAGCTGCGCGCTCGCTCGCTCACTGAGGCCGCCCGGGCGTCGGGCGACCTTTGGTCGCCCGG
CCTCAGTGAGCGAGCGAGCGCGCAGAGAGGGAGTGGCCAACTCCATCACTAGGGGTTCCTGCGGCCGCAC
GCGTCTCGAGTTTACTCCCTATCAGTGATAGAGAACGTATGTCGAGTTTACTCCCTATCAGTGATAGAGA
ACGATGTCGAGTTTACTCCCTATCAGTGATAGAGAACGTATGTCGAGTTTACTCCCTATCAGTGATAGAG
AACGTATGTCGAGTTTACTCCCTATCAGTGATAGAGAACGTATGTCGAGTTTATCCCTATCAGTGATAGA
GAACGTATGTCGAGTTTACTCCCTATCAGTGATAGAGAACGTATGTCGAGGTAGGCGTGTACGGTGGGAG
GCCTATATAAGCAGAGCTCGTTTAGTGAACCGTCAGATCGCCTGGAGAATTCTGTCGTGAGGTACCGGAT
CCGAAGTTCCTATTCCGAAGTTCCTATTCTCTAGAAAGTATAGGAACTTCTTAATTAAGAAGTTCCTATT
CCGAAGTTCCTATTCTTCAAATAGTATAGGAACTTCGGCGCGCCTTACCCGGGGAGCATGTCAAGGTCAA
AATCGTCAAGAGCGTCAGCAGGCAGCATATCAAGGTCAAAGTCGTCAAGGGCATCGGCTGGGAGCATGTC
TAAGTCAAAATCGTCAAGGGCGTCGGCCGGCCCGCCGCTTTCGCACTTTAGCTGTTTCTCCAGGCCACAT
ATGATTAGTTCCAGGCCGAAAAGGAAGGCAGGTTCGGCTCCCTGATGGTCGAACAGCTCAATTGCTTGTC
TCAGAAGTGGGGGCATAGAATCGGTGGTAGGTGTCTCTCTTTCCTCTTTTGCTACTTGATGCTCCTGATC
CTCCAATACGCAGCCCAGTGTAAAGTGGCCCACGGCGGACAGAGCGTACAGTGCGTTCTCCAGGGAGAAG
CCTTGCTGACACAGGAACGCGAGCTGATTTTCCAGGGTTTCGTACTGTTTCTCTGTTGGGCGGGTGCCGA
GATGCACTTTAGCCCCGTCGCGATGTGAGAGGAGAGCACAGCGGAATGACTTGGCGTTGTTCCGCAGAAA
GTCTTGCCATGACTCGCCTTCCAGGGGGCAGAAGTGGGTATGATGCCTGTCCAGCATCTCGATTGCCAGG
GCATCGAGCAGGGCCCGCTTGTTCTTCACGTGCCAGTACAGGGTAGGCTGCTCAACTCCCAGCTTTTGAG
CGAGTTTCCTTGTCGTCAGGCCTTCGATACCGACTTCATTGAGTAATTCCAGAGCAGAGTTTATGACTTT
GCTCTTGTCCAGTCTAGACATTGTGGCCATATTATCATCGTGTTTTTCAAAGGAAAACCACGTCCCCGTG
GTTCGGGGGGCCTAGACGTTTTTTTAACCTCGACTAAACACATGTAAAGCATGTGTACCGAGGCCCCAGA
TCAGATCCCATACAATGGGGTACCTTCTGGGCATCCTTCAGCCCCTTGTTGAATACGCTTGAGGAGAGCC
ATTTGACTCTTTCCACAACTATCCAACTCACAACGTGGCACTGGGGTTGTGCCGCCTTTGCAGGTGTATC
TTATACACGTGGCTTTTGGCCGCAGAGGCACCTGTCGCCAGGTGGGGGGTTCCGCTGCCTGCAAAGGGTC
GCTACAGACGTTGTTTGTCTTCAAGAAGCTTCCAGAGGAACTGCTTCCTTCACGACATTCAACAGACCTT
GCATTCCTTTGGCGAGAGGGGAAAGACCCCTAGGAATGCTCGTCAAGAAGACAGGGCCAGGTTTCCGGGC
CCTCACATTGCCAAAAGACGGCAATATGGTGGAAAATAACATATAGACAAACGCACACCGGCCTTATTCC
AAGCGGCTTCGGCCAGTAACGTTAGGGGGGGGGGAGGGAGAGGGGCTTACTTGTACAGCTCGTCCATGCC
GAGAGTGATCCCGGCGGCGGTCACGAACTCCAGCAGGACCATGTGATCGCGCTTCTCGTTGGGGTCTTTG
CTCAGGGCGGACTGGGTGCTCAGGTAGTGGTTGTCGGGCAGCAGCACGGGGCCGTCGCCGATGGGGGTGT
TCTGCTGGTAGTGGTCGGCGAGCTGCACGCCGCCGTCCTCGATGTTGTGGCGGATCTTGAAGTTCGCCTT
GATGCCGTTCTTCTGCTTGTCGGCCATGATATAGACGTTGTGGCTGTTGTAGTTGTACTCCAGCTTGTGC
CCCAGGATGTTGCCGTCCTCCTTGAAGTCGATGCCCTTCAGCTCGATGCGGTTCACCAGGGTGTCGCCCT
CGAACTTCACCTCGGCGCGGGTCTTGTAGTTGCCGTCGTCCTTGAAGAAGATGGTGCGCTCCTGGACGTA
GCCTTCGGGCATGGCGGACTTGAAGAAGTCGTGCTGCTTCATGTGGTCGGGGTAGCGGCTGAAGCACTGC
ACGCCGTAGGTCAGGGTGGTCACGAGGGTGGGCCAGGGCACGGGCAGCTTGCCGGTGGTGCAGATGAACT
TCAGGGTCAGCTTGCCGTAGGTGGCATCGCCCTCGCCCTCGCCGGACACGCTGAACTTGTGGCCGTTTAC
GTCGCCGTCCAGCTCGACCAGGATGGGCACCACCCCGGTGAACAGCTCCTCGCCCTTGCTCACCATGGTG
GCGCTAGCGAAGTTCCTATACTTTCTAGAGAATAGGAACTTCGGAATAGGAACTTCGGAAGTTCCTATAC
TATTTGAAGAATAGGAACTTCGGAATAGGAACTTCAATTCGATATCAAGCTTATCGATAATCAACCTCTG
GATTACAAAATTTGTGAAAGATTGACTGGTATTCTTAACTATGTTGCTCCTTTTACGCTATGTGGATACG
CTGCTTTAATGCCTTTGTATCATGCTATTGCTTCCCGTATGGCTTTCATTTTCTCCTCCTTGTATAAATC
CTGGTTGCTGTCTCTTTATGAGGAGTTGTGGCCCGTTGTCAGGCAACGTGGCGTGGTGTGCACTGTGTTT
GCTGACGCAACCCCCACTGGTTGGGGCATTGCCACCACCTGTCAGCTCCTTTCCGGGACTTTCGCTTTCC
CCCTCCCTATTGCCACGGCGGAACTCATCGCCGCCTGCCTTGCCCGCTGCTGGACAGGGGCTCGGCTGTT
GGGCACTGACAATTCCGTGGTGTTGTCGGGGAAATCATCGTCCTTTCCTTGGCTGCTCGCCTATGTTGCC
ACCTGGATTCTGCGCGGGACGTCCTTCTGCTACGTCCCTTCGGCCCTCAATCCAGCGGACCTTCCTTCCC
GCGGCCTGCTGCCGGCTCTGCGGCCTCTTCCGCGTCTTCGCCTTCGCCCTCAGACGAGTCGGATCTCCCT
TTGGGCCGCCTCCCCGCATCGATACCGAGATCTACGGGTGGCATCCCTGTGACCCCTCCCCAGTGCCTCT
CCTGGCCCTGGAAGTTGCCACTCCAGTGCCCACCAGCCTTGTCCTAATAAAATTAAGTTGCATCATTTTG
TCTGACTAGGTGTCCTTCTATAATATTATGGGGTGGAGGGGGGTGGTATGGAGCAAGGGGCAAGTTGGGA
AGACAACCTGTAGGGCCTGCGGGGTCTATTGGGAACCAAGCTGGAGTGCAGTGGCACAATCTTGGCTCAC
TGCAATCTCCGCCTCCTGGGTTCAAGCGATTCTCCTGCCTCAGCCTCCCGAGTTGTTGGGATTCCAGGCA
TGCATGACCAGGCTCAGCTAATTTTTGTTTTTTTGGTAGAGACGGGGTTTCACCATATTGGCCAGGCTGG
TCTCCAACTCCTAATCTCAGGTGATCTACCCACCTTGGCCTCCCAAATTGCTGGGATTACAGGCGTGAAC
CACTGCTCCCTTCCCTGTCCTTCTGATTTTGTAGGTAACCACGTGCGGACCGAGCGGCCGCAGGAACCCC
TAGTGATGGAGTTGGCCACTCCCTCTCTGCGCGCTCGCTCGCTCACTGAGGCCGGGCGACCAAAGGTCGC
CCGACGCCCGGGCTTTGCCCGGGCGGCCTCAGTGAGCGAGCGAGCGCGCAGCTGCCTGCAGGGGCGCCTG
ATGCGGTATTTTCTCCTTACGCATCTGTGCGGTATTTCACACCGCATA
[95 nt withheld, positions 4109-4203]
T
[46 nt withheld, positions 4205-4250]
C
[141 nt withheld, positions 4252-4392]
CCTTTGACGTTGGAGTCCACGTTCTTT
[37 nt withheld, positions 4420-4456]
ACTCTATCTCGGGCTATTCTTTTGATTTATAAGGGATTTTGCCGATTTCGGTCTATTGGTTAAAAAATGA
GCTGATTTAACAAAAATTTAACGCGAATTTTAACAAAATATTAACGTTTACAATTTTATGGTGCACTCTC
AGTACAATCTGCTCTGATGCCGCATAGTTAAGCCAGCCCCGACACCCGCCAACACCCGCTGACGCGCCCT
GACGGGCTTGTCTGCTCCCGGCATCCGCTTACAGACAAGCTGTGACCGTCTCCGGGAGCTGCATGTGTCA
GAGGTTTTCACCGTCATCACCGAAACGCGCGAGACGAAAGGGCCTCGTGATACGCCTATTTTTATAGGTT
AATGTCATGATAATAATGGTTTCTTAGACGTCAGGTGGCACTTTTCGGGGAAATGTGCGCGGAACCCCTA
TTTGTTTATTTTTCTAAATACATTCAAATATGTATCCGCTCATGAGACAATAACCCTGATAAATGCTTCA
ATAATATTGAAAAAGGAAGAGTATGAGTATTCAACATTTCCGTGTCGCCCTTATTCCCTTTTTTGCGGCA
TTTTGCCTTCCTGTTTTTGCTCACCCAGAAACGCTGGTGAAAGTAAAAGATGCTGAAGATCAGTTGGGTG
CACGAGTGGGTTACATCGAACTGGATCTCAACAGCGGTAAGATCCTTGAGAGTTTTCGCCCCGAAGAACG
TTTTCCAATGATGAGCACTTTTAAAGTTCTGCTATGTGGCGCGGTATTATCCCGTATTGACGCCGGGCAA
GAGCAACTCGGTCGCCGCATACACTATTCTCAGAATGACTTGGTTGAGTACTCACCAGTCACAGAAAAGC
ATCTTACGGATGGCATGACAGTAAGAGAATTATGCAGTGCTGCCATAACCATGAGTGATAACACTGCGGC
CAACTTACTTCTGACAACGATCGGAGGACCGAAGGAGCTAACCGCTTTTTTGCACAACATGGGGGATCAT
GTAACTCGCCTTGATCGTTGGGAACCGGAGCTGAATGAAGCCATACCAAACGACGAGCGTGACACCACGA
TGCCTGTAGCAATGGCAACAACGTTGCGCAAACTATTAACTGGCGAACTACTTACTCTAGCTTCCCGGCA
ACAATTAATAGACTGGATGGAGGCGGATAAAGTTGCAGGACCACTTCTGCGCTCGGCCCTTCCGGCTGGC
TGGTTTATTGCTGATAAATCTGGAGCCGGTGAGCGTGGGTCTCGCGGTATCATTGCAGCACTGGGGCCAG
ATGGTAAGCCCTCCCGTATCGTAGTTATCTACACGACGGGGAGTCAGGCAACTATGGATGAACGAAATAG
ACAGATCGCTGAGATAGGTGCCTCACTGATTAAGCATTGGTAACTGTCAGACCAAGTTTACTCATATATA
CTTTAGATTGATTTAAAACTTCATTTTTAATTTAAAAGGATCTAGGTGAAGATCCTTTTTGATAATCTCA
TGACCAAAATCCCTTAACGTGAGTTTTCGTTCCACTGAGCGTCAGACCCCGTAGAAAAGATCAAAGGATC
TTCTTGAGATCCTTTTTTTCTGCGCGTAATCTGCTGCTTGCAAACAAAAAAACCACCGCTACCAGCGGTG
GTTTGTTTGCCGGATCAAGAGCTACCAACTCTTTTTCCGAAGGTAACTGGCTTCAGCAGAGCGCAGATAC
CAAATACTGTTCTTCTAGTGTAGCCGTAGTTAGGCCACCACTTCAAGAACTCTGTAGCACCGCCTACATA
CCTCGCTCTGCTAATCCTGTTACCAGTGGCTGCTGCCAGTGGCGATAAGTCGTGTCTTACCGGGTTGGAC
TCAAGACGATAGTTACCGGATAAGGCGCAGCGGTCGGGCTGAACGGGGGGTTCGTGCACACAGCCCAGCT
TGGAGCGAACGACCTACACCGAACTGAGATACCTACAGCGTGAGCTATGAGAAAGCGCCACGCTTCCCGA
AGGGAGAAAGGCGGACAGGTATCCGGTAAGCGGCAGGGTCGGAACAGGAGAGCGCACGAGGGAGCTTCCA
GGGGGAAACGCCTGGTATCTTTATAGTCCTGTCGGGTTTCGCCACCTCTGACTTGAGCGTCGATTTTTGT
GATGCTCGTCAGGGGGGCGGAGCCTATGGAAAAACGCCAGCAACGCGGCCTTTTTACGGTTCCTGGCCTT
TTGCTGGCCTTTTGCTCACATGT
Features (pLannotate 1.2.2; 20 found; start..end, strand, type, name):
     12..39      +  repeat_region  AAV2 ITR (fragment): inverted terminal repeat of adeno-associated virus serotype 2 inverted
     68..95      +  repeat_region  AAV2 ITR (fragment): inverted terminal repeat of adeno-associated virus serotype 2 inverted
    148..462     +  promoter       tight TRE promoter: Tet-responsive promoter PTight, consisting of seven tet operator sequences followed by the minimal CMV promoter
    493..540     +  protein_bind   FRT: FLP-mediated recombination occurs in the 8-bp core sequence TCTAGAAA (Turan and Bode, 2011). FLP recombinase from the Saccharomyces cerevisiae 2μ plasmid
    614..724     -  CDS            VP48: 3 tandem repeats of the minimal activation domain of herpes simplex virus VP16 (Cheng et al., 2013)
    654..1351    -  CDS            rtTA3 (fragment): reverse tetracycline transactivator 3 activates expression from Tet-responsive promoters in the presence of doxycycline
   1351..1935    -  misc_feature   IRES2: internal ribosome entry site (IRES) of the encephalomyocarditis virus (EMCV)
   1937..2656    -  CDS            EGFP: the original enhanced GFP (Yang et al., 1996) mammalian codon-optimized
   2669..2716    -  protein_bind   FRT: FLP-mediated recombination occurs in the 8-bp core sequence TCTAGAAA (Turan and Bode, 2011). FLP recombinase from the Saccharomyces cerevisiae 2μ plasmid
   2766..2789    +  misc_feature   MCS (fragment): pBluescript multiple cloning site
   2789..3377    +  misc_feature   WPRE: woodchuck hepatitis virus posttranscriptional regulatory element
   3396..3872    +  polyA_signal   hGH poly(A) signal: human growth hormone polyadenylation signal
   3912..4052    +  repeat_region  AAV2 ITR: inverted terminal repeat of adeno-associated virus serotype 2 inverted
   4057..4108    -  misc_feature   bom (fragment): basis of mobility region from pBR322
   4127..4582    +  rep_origin     f1 ori (sequence partly withheld): f1 bacteriophage origin of replication; arrow indicates direction of (+) strand synthesis
   4583..4632    -  misc_feature   bom (fragment): basis of mobility region from pBR322
   4734..4769    -  CDS            rop (fragment): Rop protein, which maintains plasmids at low copy number; rop
   4864..4968    +  promoter       AmpR promoter: bla
   4969..5829    +  CDS            AmpR: β-lactamase; bla; confers resistance to ampicillin, carbenicillin, and related antibiotics
   6000..6588    +  rep_origin     ori: high-copy-number ColE1/pMB1/pBR322/pUC origin of replication
