[The description below was written by a language model from this plasmid's Addgene catalogue record and pLannotate feature annotations shown in this document.]
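Description:
pAAV-TRE-fDIO-GFP-IRES-tTA is an adeno-associated virus transfer plasmid on a pAAV2 backbone, intended for packaging into recombinant AAV for sparse but bright, cell-type-specific labeling of neurons. In bacteria it is maintained through a high-copy ColE1/pUC-type origin and selected with ampicillin via the bla gene; an f1 phage origin is also present. AAV2 inverted terminal repeats flank the expression cassette. The annotation finds a complete ITR on the 3′ side but only short fragments on the 5′ side, which may reflect the difficulty of sequencing and annotating these repeats rather than a true truncation.

The payload is driven by a tight Tet-responsive promoter (seven tet operators upstream of a minimal CMV promoter). Downstream, a bicistronic EGFP–IRES–transactivator unit sits in the antisense orientation between FRT-type sites, forming a Flp-dependent "fDIO" switch: only in cells expressing Flp recombinase is the cassette inverted into the sense orientation. The annotation software labels the transactivator as an rtTA3 fragment with a VP16-derived activation domain, but the catalogue entry names it tTA, the doxycycline-repressible version. The two are closely related, so the depositor's designation should be followed. Once flipped, low-level leaky TRE activity yields some tTA, which binds the TRE and further drives its own expression and that of EGFP. This positive feedback loop produces strong fluorescence even from few viral genomes. A WPRE and the human growth hormone polyadenylation signal enhance and terminate the transcript. The depositor notes that EGFP carries V164A and S176G substitutions, which are not known to affect function. The associated work used this design for brain-wide reconstruction of single-neuron morphology.
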