Addgene plasmid #118026: pAAV-TRE-fDIO-GFP-IRES-tTA
Purpose: AAV vector for sparse and bright labeling in a cell-type specific manner
Depositing lab: Minmin Luo. Depositing organization: National Institute of Biological Sciences, Beijing. Publication: Cell-type-specific and projection-specific brain-wide reconstruction of single neurons. Lin R, Wang R, Yuan J, Feng Q, Zhou Y, Zeng S, Ren M, Jiang S, Ni H, Zhou C, Gong H, Luo M. Nat Methods. 2018 Nov 19. pii: 10.1038/s41592-018-0184-y. doi: 10.1038/s41592-018-0184-y. PubMed 30455464.
Backbone
  Vector backbone: pAAV2
  Vector type: AAV
Growth in bacteria
  Bacterial resistance: Ampicillin, 100 μg/mL
  Growth temperature: 30°C
  Growth strain: NEB Stable
  Copy number: Unknown
Gene/Insert
  Gene/Insert name: TRE-fDIO-GFP-IRES-tTA
  Species: Synthetic
  Mutation: See depositor comments below
  Promoter: TRE
  Cloning method: Gibson Cloning
  Sequencing primers: 5′ Unknown
Terms and licenses: Academic/Nonprofit Terms; Industry Terms: Not Available to Industry
Depositor comments: Note: EGFP contains V164A and S176G mutations. These mutations are not known to affect plasmid function.
How to cite: pAAV-TRE-fDIO-GFP-IRES-tTA was a gift from Minmin Luo (Addgene plasmid # 118026 ; http://n2t.net/addgene:118026 ; RRID:Addgene_118026)
